>Addgene plasmid #90282 | pMST637_BB3_L_AE_hyg_KanOri_pyrG5 | addgene full sequence | sequence record 181709 | Addgene NGS Result
AGGCTTTTGACTTTCTGCTATGGAGGTCAGGTATGATTTAAATGGTCAGTATTGAGCCTCAGGAAACAGC
TATGACATCAAGCTGACTAGATAATCTAGCTGATCGTGGACCGATCATACGTATAATGCCGTAAGATCAC
GCGAAGCTATTCTGCATTAACGTCAGAGCACAGGCTGGTTAACATGACCAGACTGATCGCCATAGGCTCA
TGCTCCGCAGCTGTAGGCAATTTGGGTATGGTTTCCACGTGCACTTACATGTCATGGAGAAGCGCAAGAG
GTGGAGTAATTGGAATCTACCAGCTTGATCTATAAACAGAAATTTTGGTTGCGATGGATCAGTACAGCCA
TGTTGCACCCCGTGTATCCTCATTCAAGCAAGGTTGCGCAGTTGGCAAAGCCCTGCTCCTGTCACGACGT
GCTTTCGCTGGTACTCGGAGTTGTTATACGCTACTCGACTGCCGAATCGATCTTTAGATCACAGACACAG
TTGACTTTATTCTCGGAGTATGTCTAATAGACACTCGACATTGTGGATAGATGTTCTCTCTCTCTCACTA
GCTACTGATCGACAAAGACCATCCATGTGAATTATAGTATCGCTGGCAACAATCCATCAGTTGCTCATTT
GCGGTCTACCGACCTGCGACAGACAACCAAAGTAGACAAAGACTCCGCCAACCGGGAACCACACCATCGC
ACATCATTGTTTGAAGCCCGGTCACGAAAGCCATGCATCTATTCCTTTGCCCTCGGACGAGTGCTGGGGC
GTCGGTTTCCACTATCGGCGAGTACTTCTACACAGCCATCGGTCCAGACGGCCGCGCTTCTGCGGGCGAT
TTGTGTACGCCCGACAGTCCCGGCTCCGGATCGGACGATTGCGTCGCATCGACCCTGCGCCCAAGCTGCA
TCATCGAAATTGCCGTCAACCAAGCTCTGATAGAGTTGGTCAAGACCAATGCGGAGCATATACGCCCGGA
GCCGCGGCGATCCTGCAAGCTCCGGGTGCCTCCGCTCGAAGTAGCGCGTCTGCTGCTCCATACAAGCCAA
CCACGGCCTCCAGAAGAAGATGTTGGCGACCTCGTATTGGGAATCCCCGAACATCGCCTCGCTCCAGTCA
ATGACCGCTGTTATGCGGCCATTGTCCGTCAGGACATTGTTGGAGCCGAAATCCGCGTGCACGAGGTGCC
GGACTTCGGGGCAGTCCTCGGCCCAAAGCATCAGCTCATCGAGAGCCTGCGCGACGGACGCACTGACGGT
GTCGTCCATCACAGTTTGCCAGTGATACACATGGGGATCAGCAATCGCGCATATGAAATCACGCCATGTA
GTGTATTGACCGATTCCTTGCGGTCCGAATGGGCCGAACCCGCTCGTCTGGCTGAGATCGGCCGCAGCGA
TCGCATCCATGGCCTCCGCGACCGGCTGCAGAACAGCGGGCAGTTCGGTTTCAGGCAGGTCTTGCAACGT
GACACCCTGTGCACGGCGGGAGATGCAATAGGTCAGGCTCTCGCTGAATTCCCCAATGTCAAGCACTTCC
GGAATCGGGAGCGCGGCCGATGCAAAGTGCCGATAAACATAACGATCTTTGTAGAAACCATCGGCGCAGC
TATTTACCCGCAGGACATATCCACGCCCTCCTACATCGAAGCTGAAAGCACGAGATTCTTCGCCCTCCGA
GAGCTGCATCAGGTCGGAGACGCTGTCGAACTTTTCGATCAGGAACTTCTCGACAGACGTCGCGGTGAGT
TCAGGCTTTTTCATCTAGAGGTTAAGAGGTTCTTCCGGCTTCGCGATAAGGTACTGGAGGAGAAACAAAA
GTCAAGCCGGTCGGGAGGGGGGGAGAGAAATCAGCAGGTGAGGCTCACGAGTCAGGTCATCGTCAAGCTC
CCGTGAGTGAAAAAAGAGACGACGATAAGGCGATGCGTGCAAAAGAGATGCAGACAAAGGGGCAGATGGA
CCAAAGGCAGACAAGGATGGAGAGGGAAATAAATAAGGGAACAAGGGCGGCTTCGACGAGGGAGAGAGAA
AAAAAAAACAACCTGAGCTGCGGGAAGGCGAGCCAAGATTAGGTGATGCTGCGCGCTGAGTGTGCAGGTG
GTCTGGGGTGGAGGGAGGGGGGTGGCAGAGCCGGCAGCCGTCAGTGGTTGGATTTTTTTTTTTTTTTTTC
TCACTTCAACCTCACCTTTTTTCCCCTCTCTCTCTCTCTCTCTCTCTCCTCTCTCTATACTGTACCTAGC
AATAATAGCTCATGGACTCACAGCAACGCTCTGTGAGCCAACCAAGGGCCCGGATTGGCCACAGCAGCCA
CGACAAAGCACGGCATCCCTCCGTTGGTTCGCTGCTCCCATGGCGGCCGCTTTGCTCCAACTCAGGCGAT
GCTGCCCCTCCATCCTTGCCCTCGCCTCGCCAGTGAGGGGCATTGAGTTGAGCGCTAACTGAGGGGCAGG
CCAACGTGGAACAGCTGGGATAAGGGGACCGGCCGCTAGTCTCACCGTTATTCATGCTCCGGAGACCCTC
GAGGGATCCGGTCTCCGATCGCGAAAAAACCCCGCCCTGTCAGGGGCGGGGTTTTTTGCGCTCCAGTTTC
CTTGCCATTGACTGTGCCACTCCCGAGGTCCATTGGAGCTCGTATTCCCTGCTGCACATGGAGAAATAGA
CCACGTCAGTCAGATTGCCATTGTCATTGCCGACCCTAGCAGCACGCATAGTAAAATGCGTTGAATAGTA
GTATACAGTAGAGATTATTACATATAGCTGGTATAGCCAAACATCGCCAATCACCTCAATCACACCACGG
ATTCAGTCCAAACTTAGAAGTAGGAAATCAACTCCCTCGCAACTCCAAAAGACGTCAAGCCCCAGAGAGC
TCCCTGTGCAAGCAAGTAGAAGCTGCCGTACAAACGACCGCGACCCCGCGGCTTGCCGGAGTACACATAT
CCGTAAAGGAACAGTGAGCGACCGAGGACCCAGATGCTTCCGAGGCCAGTCGCCAACTGGGGGTACTTCA
GTCCAGCTACCAGGAGGAAGAGCATAGTTTGGCTGGAGTTCTCAAGGAAGTTGGCATGAGCGCGCTGAGC
GCAGTTGAACTGCTCGGCCTTGGGCTGCACGGTTCGGAATGTATGTTAGCTCGAGGAATCCTGTTTGTGT
GAGGTTGGCTTACGTTGGTCTTGCACTGCTCTACGGTCGCATAGCAGTGAGGGTAGGGGCAATCAGCTTC
CTTGCGGAGACGAGACACGACGGCGCCATGGACGAAGCTCAGGACGGGGATGGCACCCAGAGCGACGGCA
ATGACAGAGCTGCAGGATAGTTAGCATCAGACTTCATGGGGAGAATGGCATTGTCTGCAAGGAATTGTAG
AATTGGCACATACCCGTAGTTTTCAGGGACGGTCAGGGTAAGCATGATGGGTGATATTTACTTGTGGTGT
TCTCAGCTTGAATCTGCTATGACTAGGCGGTATTAGGAAGTCTAGAAGATGCCGAAAGTAGTTCGATTTA
TAGTCGGGCGATTGATGGGGCGCAAGAGCGGCCGGATGCGGATCCAGAGCATCCTTGGCGGATCCCTTCC
TCCAAGTCGCAATTGACCTACAGCGGGCCGCATATCATTCAGGACGAGCCTCAGACTCCAGCGTAACTGG
ACTGCAATCAACTCACTGGCTCACCTTCCGGTCCACGATCAGCTAGAATCAAGCTGACTAGATAAACTGG
CCGTCGTTTTACACGGGTGGGCCTTTCTTCGGTAGAAAATCAAAGGATCTTCTTGAGATCCTTTTTTTCT
GCGCGTAATCTGCTGCTTGCAAACAAAAAAACCACCGCTACCAGCGGTGGTTTGTTTGCCGGATCAAGAG
CTACCAACTCTTTTTCCGAGGTAACTGGCTTCAGCAGAGCGCAGATACCAAATACTGTTCTTCTAGTGTA
GCCGTAGTTAGGCCACCACTTCAAGAACTCTGTAGCACCGCCTACATACCTCGCTCTGCTAATCCTGTTA
CCAGTGGCTGCTGCCAGTGGCGATAAGTCGTGTCTTACCGGGTTGGACTCAAGACGATAGTTACCGGATA
AGGCGCAGCGGTCGGGCTGAACGGGGGGTTCGTGCACACAGCCCAGCTTGGAGCGAACGACCTACACCGA
ACTGAGATACCTACAGCGTGAGCTATGAGAAAGCGCCACGCTTCCCGAAGGGAGAAAGGCGGACAGGTAT
CCGGTAAGCGGCAGGGTCGGAACAGGAGAGCGCACGAGGGAGCTTCCAGGGGGAAACGCCTGGTATCTTT
ATAGTCCTGTCGGGTTTCGCCACCTCTGACTTGAGCATCGATTTTTGTGATGCTCGTCAGGGGGGCGGAG
CCTATGGAAAAACGCCAGCAACGCAGAAAGGCCCACCCGAAGGTGAGCCAGGTGATTACATTTAGGTCCT
CATTAGAAAAACTCATCGAGCATCAAGTGAAACTGCAATTTATTCATATCAGGATTATCAATACCATATT
TTTGAAAAAGCCGTTTCTGTAATGAAGGAGAAAACTCACCGAGGCAGTTCCATAGGATGGCAAGATCCTG
GTATCGGTCTGCGATTCCGACTCGTCCAACATCAATACAACCTATTAATTTCCCCTCGTCAAAAATAAGG
TTATCAAGTGAGAAATCACCATGAGTGACGACTGAATCCGGTGAGAATGGCAAGAGTTTATGCATTTCTT
TCCAGACTTGTTCAACAGGCCAGCCATTACGCTCGTCATCAAAATCACTCGCACCAACCAAACCGTTATT
CATTCGTGATTGCGCCTGAGCGAGACGAAATACGCGATCGCCGTTAAAAGGACAATTACAAACAGGAATC
GAATGCAACCGGCGCAGGAACACTGCCAGCGCATCAACAATATTTTCACCTGAATCAGGATATTCTTCTA
ATACCTGGAATGCTGTTTTCCCTGGGATCGCAGTGGTGAGTAACCATGCATCATCAGGAGTACGGATAAA
ATGCTTGATGGTCGGAAGAGGCATAAATTCCGTCAGCCAGTTTAGCCTGACCATCTCATCTGTAACATCA
TTGGCAACGCTACCTTTGCCATGTTTCAGAAACAACTCTGGCGCATCGGGCTTCCCATACAATCGATAGA
TTGTCGCACCTGATTGCCCGACATTATCGCGAGCCCATTTATACCCATATAAATCAGCATCCATGTTGGA
ATTTAATCGCGGCTTCAAGCAAGACGTTTCCCGTTGAATATGGCTCATTTTAGCTTCCTTAGCTCCTGAA
AATCTCGATAACTCAAAAAATACGCCCGGTAGTGATCTTATTTCATTATGGTGAAAGTTGGAACCTCTTA
CGTGCCGATCAAGTCAAAAGCCTCCGGTCGG
Features (pLannotate 1.2.2; 8 found; start..end, strand, type, name):
    742..1764    -  CDS            hph: KHYB_ECOLX - Experimental evidence at protein level: Swiss-Prot protein existence level 1. The aminoglycoside phosphotransferases achieve inactivation of their antibiotic substrates by phosphorylation. Only phosphorylates hygromycin and closely related compounds such as demethyl analogs and destomycin. From Escherichia coli.
   3706..3723    +  CDS            lacZα (fragment): LacZα fragment of β-galactosidase; lacZ fragment
   3722..3741    +  terminator     T3Te terminator (fragment): phage T3 early transcription terminator
   3763..4350    +  rep_origin     ori: high-copy-number ColE1/pMB1/pBR322/pUC origin of replication
   4362..4389    -  terminator     T7Te terminator: phage T7 early transcription terminator
   4413..5228    -  CDS            KanR: aminoglycoside phosphotransferase; aph(3')-Ia; confers resistance to kanamycin in bacteria or G418 (Geneticin®) in eukaryotes
   5229..5331    -  promoter       cat promoter: promoter of the E. coli cat gene encoding chloramphenicol acetyltransferase
   5332..12      -  terminator     tonB terminator (across the origin): bidirectional E. coli tonB-P14 transcription terminator
