[The description below was written by a language model from this plasmid's Addgene catalogue record and pLannotate feature annotations shown in this document.]
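Description:
pMST637_BB3_L_AE_hyg_KanOri_pyrG5 is a 5,351 bp empty recipient backbone, described as a "BB3" level plasmid carrying linker AE and intended for homologous integration at the pyrG locus. It comes from a toolkit published for metabolic pathway construction and gene integration in Aspergillus niger. The catalogue lists it as a bacterial expression vector, but its role is that of a shuttle and assembly backbone: it is built and amplified in E. coli, then used to deliver assembled cassettes into the fungal genome. The cloning method is recorded as unknown. There is no insert, since the plasmid is supplied to receive one.

For propagation in E. coli, the plasmid carries a high-copy ColE1/pUC-type origin and a kanamycin resistance gene (aph(3')-Ia) driven by the cat promoter. This replication and selection module is bracketed by the T3Te fragment, T7Te and bidirectional tonB terminators, which insulate it from transcription running in from or out to neighbouring regions. A very short lacZα fragment sits just upstream of the T3Te fragment and is probably a remnant of earlier cloning rather than a functional screening marker.

The marker for the fungal host is hph, the hygromycin B phosphotransferase gene, which allows selection of transformants on hygromycin. The feature table does not annotate a promoter or terminator for hph. About 1.9 kb between hph and the bacterial module also carries no annotation. From the plasmid name, this stretch may contain the pyrG 5' homology sequence and the AE linker acceptor site, but the record does not confirm their positions or extent.
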