Addgene plasmid #90282: pMST637_BB3_L_AE_hyg_KanOri_pyrG5
Purpose: (Empty Backbone) BB3 recipient for homologous integration in pyrG locus with linker AE
Depositing lab: Michael Sauer. Depositing organization: Universitaet fur Bodenkultur Wien (BOKU-WIEN). Publication: An efficient tool for metabolic pathway construction and gene integration for Aspergillus niger. Sarkari P, Marx H, Blumhoff ML, Mattanovich D, Sauer M, Steiger MG. Bioresour Technol. 2017 May 4. pii: S0960-8524(17)30643-0. doi: 10.1016/j.biortech.2017.05.004. PubMed 28533066.
Backbone
  Vector backbone: BB3_L_AE_hyg_KanOri_pyrG5
  Backbone size (bp): 5351
  Vector type: Bacterial Expression
  Selectable markers: Hygromycin
Growth in bacteria
  Bacterial resistance: Kanamycin, 50 μg/mL
  Growth temperature: 37°C
  Growth strain: DH5alpha
  Copy number: Unknown
Gene/Insert
  Cloning method: Unknown
Terms and licenses: Academic/Nonprofit Terms; Industry Terms: Not Available to Industry
How to cite: pMST637_BB3_L_AE_hyg_KanOri_pyrG5 was a gift from Michael Sauer (Addgene plasmid # 90282 ; http://n2t.net/addgene:90282 ; RRID:Addgene_90282)
